Addgene plasmid #213132: pRoRL
Purpose: (Empty Backbone) Riboptoregulator circuit RoRL for blue-light-activated gene expression
Depositing lab: Andreas Moeglich. Depositing organization: Universitaet Bayreuth. Publication: Induction of bacterial expression at the mRNA level by light. Ranzani AT, Buchholz K, Blackholm M, Kopkin H, Moglich A. Nucleic Acids Res. 2024 Aug 10:gkae678. doi: 10.1093/nar/gkae678. PubMed 39126322.
Backbone
  Vector backbone: CloDF13
  Backbone size (bp): 5261
  Vector type: Bacterial Expression, Synthetic Biology
Growth in bacteria
  Bacterial resistance: Streptomycin, 50 μg/mL
  Growth temperature: 37°C
  Growth strain: DH5alpha
  Copy number: Unknown
Terms and licenses: Academic/Nonprofit Terms; Industry Terms: Not Available to Industry
How to cite: pRoRL was a gift from Andreas Moeglich (Addgene plasmid # 213132 ; http://n2t.net/addgene:213132 ; RRID:Addgene_213132)
