[The description below was written by a language model from this plasmid's Addgene catalogue record and pLannotate feature annotations shown in this document.]
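Description:
pRoRL is a 5,261 bp bacterial expression and synthetic-biology plasmid built on a CloDF13 backbone, deposited as an empty backbone carrying the "riboptoregulator" circuit RoRL for blue-light-activated gene expression in bacteria. It replicates from the CloDF13 (CDF) origin, which is compatible with other common E. coli origins and so allows co-maintenance with additional plasmids. Selection is by streptomycin through the aadA aminoglycoside adenylyltransferase gene (SmR, which also confers spectinomycin resistance), driven by a bla-type promoter. The record lists copy number as unknown.

The annotated features indicate two functional modules. The first is an arabinose-controlled unit: araC is transcribed divergently from an araBAD promoter, downstream of which lies a coding region that the automated annotation matches in part to a LOV-domain photoreceptor (homology to the Brucella abortus LOV histidine kinase). This is followed by a short hit to a solubility-tag fragment and a T7 terminator. This presumably encodes the blue-light-sensing protein of the circuit, but the record does not name it, and the annotated match covers only part of the interval between promoter and terminator. The second module begins with a PLtetO-1 promoter fragment, followed by short tag-like fragments, including a thrombin cleavage site, and the rrnB region with its T1 and T2 terminators. This is consistent with a cloning position for a gene of interest, although the record does not describe the insertion site or the RNA element that mediates regulation. According to the stated purpose and the associated publication title, induction acts at the mRNA level in response to light. The plasmid serves as a recipient vector for placing a target gene under optogenetic control.
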