Features (pLannotate 1.2.2; 15 found; start..end, strand, type, name):
   1113..1463    +  CDS            LOVHK_BRUA2 (fragment): Experimental evidence at protein level: Swiss-Prot protein existence level 1. Photosensitive kinase that is involved in increased bacterial virulence upon exposure to light. Once ejected from an infected animal host, sunlight acts as an environmental signal that increases the virulence of the bacterium, preparing it for infection of the next host (By similarity). This photoreceptor protein is directly related to the bacterium's survival and replication within host macrophages, as it is required for optimal replication of bacteria inside macrophages. From Brucella abortus (strain 2308).
   1479..1528    +  CDS            SET1 (fragment): solubility-enhancement tag derived from T7 phage gene 10B
   1536..1583    +  terminator     T7 terminator: transcription terminator for bacteriophage T7 RNA polymerase
   1718..1738    +  promoter       PLtetO-1 promoter (fragment): modified phage lambda PL promoter with tet operator sites (Lutz and Bujard, 1997)
   1849..1865    +  CDS            capTEV™ (fragment): composite tag for in vivo biotinylation, TEV protease cleavage, and 6xHis tagging
   1876..1893    +  CDS            thrombin site: thrombin recognition and cleavage site
   1954..2069    +  ncRNA          5S rRNA: Accession: RF00001 - 5S ribosomal RNA
   2073..2159    +  terminator     rrnB T1 terminator: Escherichia coli rrnB; transcription terminator T1 from the E. coli rrnB gene
   2251..2278    +  terminator     rrnB T2 terminator: transcription terminator T2 from the E. coli rrnB gene
   2297..2340    +  promoter       AmpR promoter (fragment): bla
   2479..3270    -  CDS            SmR: aminoglycoside adenylyltransferase (Murphy, 1985); aadA; confers resistance to spectinomycin and streptomycin
   3271..3362    -  promoter       AmpR promoter: bla
   3410..4148    -  rep_origin     CloDF13 ori: Plasmids containing the CloDF13 (CDF) origin of replication can be propagated in E. coli cells that contain additional plasmids with compatible origins.
   4349..5227    -  CDS            araC: L-arabinose regulatory protein; araC
   5254..241     +  promoter       araBAD promoter (fragment) (across the origin): araBAD; promoter of the L-arabinose operon of E. coli; the araC regulatory gene is transcribed in the opposite direction (Guzman et al., 1995)
>Addgene plasmid #213132 | pRoRL | addgene full sequence | sequence record 422223 | Addgene NGS Result
AATTGTCCATATTGCATCAGACATTGCCGTCACTGCGTCTTTTACTGGCTCTTCTCGCTAACCAAACCGG
TAACCCCGCTTATTAAAAGCATTCTGTAACAAAGCGGGACCAAAGCCATGACAAAAACGCGTAACAAAAG
TGTCTATAATCACGGCAGAAAAGTCCACATTGATTATTTGCACGGCGTCACACTTTGCTATGCCATAGCA
TTTTTATCCATAAGATTAGCGGATCCTACCTTTTTAAAAAATTCATTTGCTAAACGCTTCAAATTCTCGT
ATAATTACTTTTCTCCATACCCGTTTTTTGGGCTAACCCGCCGAAACCTAAGGAAATACATAGTATGAAA
GTTAATCGTCCGGCAGAACGTGCCAGCTTTGGTAGCTTTGTTCTGGATGCAGGTAGCGCACGTTTTGTTG
GTAGTGATGAACTGGCACTGGTTCTGGGTTTTGCACCGGGTGATGTTGTTCTGACACCGGCAGTTGTTCT
GGCACATCTGCATCCTGATGATCGTCTGGAATGGCAGGCAGGTCTGCAGCGTTGTCTGGCAACCGGTCGT
CCGGTGGTTGTTAATCATCTGCTGCTGACCGCAGAAGCAGAACCGCGTCCGGCAATGACAACCCTGACCG
CACTGACCGAACAGGATCGTGTGCGTGCAGTTACCGGTGTTATTACCGATCTGAGCGATCGTGTTCGTCG
TGCAACCGAAGCAGAAATTCGTCAGGCAGTTCGTGCAGCAGCAGCAACCCGTAGCGAAATTGATCAGGCA
AAAGGTATTGTTATGGCAGCCTTTGATGTTGATGCAGATCAGGCATTTGCACTGCTGAAATGGCATAGCA
GCCAGAGCAATCGTAAACTGCGTGATCTGGCCACCGGTATGATTGAAGGTCTGGCAGCAGCCAATAGCGC
ACTGCCGCTGCGTCGTCGTCTGAGCACCGTTTTTACCGATATGGGTTGTCCGGCACCGAGCACCAAAGGT
TGGACCGTTCCGGTGACCGATATTGGTCTGCCTCCGACCAGCGGTCTGATTCCGACAGCACTGCTGCCTG
GTATTCTGACCCGTGCAGCACATGATGCAAGCGTTGCAATTACCGTTGCAGATGTTACCGCACCGGATCA
GCCTCTGGTTTATGCAAATCCTGCATTTGAACGTCTGACCGGTTATGCAGCAGCCGAAGTTCTGGGTCGT
AATTGTCGTTTTCTGCAGGCAGAAAGCGGTGATCCGCATGAACGTAGCGCAATTCGTAGCGCCATTGCAA
ATGGTGATGCAGTGACCACACTGATTCGTAATTTTCGTCAGGATGGTCATGCCTTTTGGAACGAATTTCA
TCTGAGTCCGGTTCGTAATGGTGCAGGTCGTGTTACCCATTACATTGGTTATCAGCTGGATGTGACCGAA
CGTGTTGAACGTGATCAGCAGCTGGAACAGCTGGCAAGCGAACAGAAACTGATTTCTGAAGAAGATCTGT
AAGATCCGGCTGCTAACAAAGCCCGAAAGGAAGCTGAGTTGGCTGCTGCCACCGCTGAGCAATAACTAGC
ATAACCCCTTGGGGCCTCTAAACGGGTCTTGAGGGGTTTTTTGCTCGGCCGCACTCGAGAGCTTGGCTGT
TTTGGCGGATGAGAGAAGATTTTCAGCCTGATACAGATTAAATCAGAACGCAGAAGCGGTCTGATAAAAC
AGAATTTGCCGGTGTTGACATAAATACCACTGGCGGTGATACTGAGCACATCAGCAGGCCCCTCTAGAAA
TAATTTTGTTTAACTTTAAATAGATCACCTGCTAGGTTCAGCAGCGAGCCTTAAGCCTCACTGCTGGAAC
TAGGAGGAGATATACCATGGGCAGCAGCCATCATCATCATCATCACAGCAGCGGCCTGGTGCCGCGCGGC
AGCCATATGGGATCCGAATTCGAGCTCCGTCGACAAGCTTGCGGCCGCACTCGAGCATGAGATCCCTGGC
GGCAGTAGCGCGGTGGTCCCACCTGACCCCATGCCGAACTCAGAAGTGAAACGCCGTAGCGCCGATGGTA
GTGTGGGGTCTCCCCATGCGAGAGTAGGGAACTGCCAGGCATCAAATAAAACGAAAGGCTCAGTCGAAAG
ACTGGGCCTTTCGTTTTATCTGTTGTTTGTCGGTGAACGCTCTCCTGAGTAGGACAAATCCGCCGGGAGC
GGATTTGAACGTTGCGAAGCAACGGCCCGGAGGGTGGCGGGCAGGACGCCCGCCATAAACTGCCAGGCAT
CAAATTAAGCAGAAGGCCATCCTGACGGATGGCCTTTTTGCGTTTCTACAAACTCTTTTGTTTATTTTTC
TAAATACATTCAAATATGTATCCGCTCATGGACACTGCTTCCGGTAGTCAATAAACCGGTAAACCAGCAA
TAGACATAAGCGGCTATTTAACGACCCTGCCCTGAACCGACGACCGGGTCATCGTGGCCGGATCTTGCGG
CCCCTCGGCTTGAACGAATTGTTAGACATTATTTGCCGACTACCTTGGTGATCTCGCCTTTCACGTAGTG
GACAAATTCTTCCAACTGATCTGCGCGCGAGGCCAAGCGATCTTCTTCTTGTCCAAGATAAGCCTGTCTA
GCTTCAAGTATGACGGGCTGATACTGGGCCGGCAGGCGCTCCATTGCCCAGTCGGCAGCGACATCCTTCG
GCGCGATTTTGCCGGTTACTGCGCTGTACCAAATGCGGGACAACGTAAGCACTACATTTCGCTCATCGCC
AGCCCAGTCGGGCGGCGAGTTCCATAGCGTTAAGGTTTCATTTAGCGCCTCAAATAGATCCTGTTCAGGA
ACCGGATCAAAGAGTTCCTCCGCCGCTGGACCTACCAAGGCAACGCTATGTTCTCTTGCTTTTGTCAGCA
AGATAGCCAGATCAATGTCGATCGTGGCTGGCTCGAAGATACCTGCAAGAATGTCATTGCGCTGCCATTC
TCCAAATTGCAGTTCGCGCTTAGCTGGATAACGCCACGGAATGATGTCGTCGTGCACAACAATGGTGACT
TCTACAGCGCGGAGAATCTCGCTCTCTCCAGGGGAAGCCGAAGTTTCCAAAAGGTCGTTGATCAAAGCTC
GCCGCGTTGTTTCATCAAGCCTTACGGTCACCGTAACCAGCAAATCAATATCACTGTGTGGCTTCAGGCC
GCCATCCACTGCGGAGCCGTACAAATGTACGGCCAGCAACGTCGGTTCGAGATGGCGCTCGATGACGCCA
ACTACCTCTGATAGTTGAGTCGATACTTCGGCGATCACCGCTTCCCTCATACTCTTCCTTTTTCAATATT
ATTGAAGCATTTATCAGGGTTATTGTCTCATGAGCGGATACATATTTGAATGTATTTAGAAAAATAAACA
AATAGCTAGCTCACTCGGTCGCTACGCTCCGGGCGTGAGACTGCGGCGGGCGCTGCGGACACATACAAAG
TTACCCACAGATTCCGTGGATAAGCAGGGGACTAACATGTGAGGCAAAACAGCAGGGCCGCGCCGGTGGC
GTTTTTCCATAGGCTCCGCCCTCCTGCCAGAGTTCACATAAACAGACGCTTTTCCGGTGCATCTGTGGGA
GCCGTGAGGCTCAACCATGAATCTGACAGTACGGGCGAAACCCGACAGGACTTAAAGATCCCCACCGTTT
CCGGCGGGTCGCTCCCTCTTGCGCTCTCCTGTTCCGACCCTGCCGTTTACCGGATACCTGTTCCGCCTTT
CTCCCTTACGGGAAGTGTGGCGCTTTCTCATAGCTCACACACTGGTATCTCGGCTCGGTGTAGGTCGTTC
GCTCCAAGCTGGGCTGTAAGCAAGAACTCCCCGTTCAGCCCGACTGCTGCGCCTTATCCGGTAACTGTTC
ACTTGAGTCCAACCCGGAAAAGCACGGTAAAACGCCACTGGCAGCAGCCATTGGTAACTGGGAGTTCGCA
GAGGATTTGTTTAGCTAAACACGCGGTTGCTCTTGAAGTGTGCGCCAAAGTCCGGCTACACTGGAAGGAC
AGATTTGGTTGCTGTGCTCTGCGAAAGCCAGTTACCACGGTTAAGCAGTTCCCCAACTGACTTAACCTTC
GATCAAACCACCTCCCCAGGTGGTTTTTTCGTTTACAGGGCAAAAGATTACGCGCAGAAAAAAAGGATCT
CAAGAAGATCCTTTGATCTTTTCTACTGAACCGCTCTAGATTTCAGTGCAATTTATCTCTTCAAATGTAG
CACCTGAAGTCAGCCCCATACGATATAAGTTGTAATTCTCATGTTAGTCAGCCCCGCATGCATAATGTGC
CTGTCAAATGGACGAAGCAGGGATTCTGCAAACCCTATGCTACTCCGTCAAGCCGTCAATTGTCTGATTC
GTTACCAATTATGACAACTTGACGGCTACATCATTCACTTTTTCTTCACAACCGGCACGGAACTCGCTCG
GGCTGGCCCCGGTGCATTTTTTAAATACCCGCGAGAAATAGAGTTGATCGTCAAAACCAACATTGCGACC
GACGGTGGCGATAGGCATCCGGGTGGTGCTCAAAAGCAGCTTCGCCTGGCTGATACGTTGGTCCTCGCGC
CAGCTTAAGACGCTAATCCCTAACTGCTGGCGGAAAAGATGTGACAGACGCGACGGCGACAAGCAAACAT
GCTGTGCGACGCTGGCGATATCAAAATTGCTGTCTGCCAGGTGATCGCTGATGTACTGACAAGCCTCGCG
TACCCGATTATCCATCGGTGGATGGAGCGACTCGTTAATCGCTTCCATGCGCCGCAGTAACAATTGCTCA
AGCAGATTTATCGCCAGCAGCTCCGAATAGCGCCCTTCCCCTTGCCCGGCGTTAATGATTTGCCCAAACA
GGTCGCTGAAATGCGGCTGGTGCGCTTCATCCGGGCGAAAGAACCCCGTATTGGCAAATATTGACGGCCA
GTTAAGCCATTCATGCCAGTAGGCGCGCGGACGAAAGTAAACCCACTGGTGATACCATTCGCGAGCCTCC
GGATGACGACCGTAGTGATGAATCTCTCCTGGCGGGAACAGCAAAATATCACCCGGTCGGCAAACAAATT
CTCGTCCCTGATTTTTCACCACCCCCTGACCGCGAATGGTGAGATTGAGAATATAACCTTTCATTCCCAG
CGGTCGGTCGATAAAAAAATCGAGATAACCGTTGGCCTCAATCGGCGTTAAACCCGCCACCAGATGGGCA
TTAAACGAGTATCCCGGCAGCAGGGGATCATTTTGCGCTTCAGCCATACTTTTCATACTCCCGCCATTCA
GAGAAGAAACC
